# Supplementary material for: Decoupling growth and production by removing the origin of replication from a bacterial chromosome
Source: bioRxiv preprint, doi:10.1101/2021.12.07.471534, version 1 (2021-12-07)
Supplement: Supplementary File 9 [file 471534_file07.txt]

LOCUS       Exported                4531 bp ds-DNA     circular SYN 30-OCT-2021
DEFINITION  synthetic circular DNA.
ACCESSION   .
VERSION     .
KEYWORDS    pAJ181
SOURCE      synthetic DNA construct
  ORGANISM  synthetic DNA construct
REFERENCE   1  (bases 1 to 4531)
  AUTHORS   
  TITLE     Direct Submission
  JOURNAL   Exported Saturday, Oct 30, 2021 from SnapGene 5.0.8
            https://www.snapgene.com
FEATURES             Location/Qualifiers
     source          1..4531
                     /organism="recombinant plasmid"
                     /mol_type="other DNA"
     rep_origin      1..620
                     /label=pBR322_origin
     misc_feature    791..933
                     /label=bom
                     /note="basis of mobility region from pBR322"
     CDS             complement(1035..1226)
                     /codon_start=1
                     /label=rop
                     /translation="VTKQEKTALNMARFIRSQTLTLLEKLNELDADEQADICESLHDHA
                     DELYRSCLARFGDDGENL"
     terminator      1829..1876
                     /label=T7 terminator
                     /note="transcription terminator for bacteriophage T7 RNA 
                     polymerase"
     CDS             complement(1985..2698)
                     /codon_start=1
                     /gene="cIts"
                     /product="temperature-sensitive variant of the phage lambda
                     repressor"
                     /label=cI857
                     /note="thermosensitivity is conferred by the A67T mutation"
                     /translation="MSTKKKPLTQEQLEDARRLKAIYEKKKNELGLSQESVADKMGMGQ
                     SGVGALFNGINALNAYNAALLTKILKVSVEEFSPSIAREIYEMYEAVSMQPSLRSEYEY
                     PVFSHVQAGMFSPELRTFTKGDAERWVSTTKKASDSAFWLEVEGNSMTAPTGSKPSFPD
                     GMLILVDPEQAVEPGDFCIARLGGDEFTFKKLIRDSGQVFLQPLNPQYPMIPCNESCSV
                     VGKVIASQWPEETFG"
     promoter        complement(2720..2796)
                     /gene="lacI"
                     /label=lacI promoter
     misc_feature    2824..2886
                     /label=lambda-PromoterT32C
     CDS             2922..3431
                     /codon_start=1
                     /transl_table=11
                     /gene="sulA"
                     /gene_synonym="ECK0949;JW0941;sfiA"
                     /locus_tag="b0958"
                     /product="SOS cell division inhibitor"
                     /function="phenotype; Cell division"
                     /label=sulA
                     /note="suppressor of lon; inhibits cell division and ftsZ
                     ring formation; GO_component: GO:0042597 - periplasmic 
                     space; GO_process: GO:0006281 - DNA repair; GO_process: 
                     GO:0009432 - SOS response"
                     /db_xref="GI:1787192"
                     /db_xref="ASAP:ABE-0003244"
                     /db_xref="UniProtKB/Swiss-Prot:P0AFZ5"
                     /db_xref="EcoGene:EG10984"
                     /protein_id="AAC74044.1"
                     /translation="MYTSGYAHRSSSFSSAASKIARVSTENTTAGLISEVVYREDQPMM
                     TQLLLLPLLQQLGQQSRWQLWLTPQQKLSREWVQASGLPLTKVMQISQLSPCHTVESMV
                     RALRTGNYSVVIGWLADDLTEEEHAELVDAANEGNAMGFIMRPVSASSHATRQLSGLKI
                     HSNLYH"
     terminator      3470..3515
                     /label=T(LuxICDABEG)
                     /note="LuxICDABEG (+/-)Bidirectional transcriptional
                     terminator consisting of an 11-bp stem-loop.Appears to be a
                     bidirectional terminator since it contains a string of T's 
                     on the direct strand after the stem loop and on the reverse
                     strand before the stem loop. It is also found between two 
                     coding regions that point toward each other."
     CDS             complement(3611..4426)
                     /codon_start=1
                     /gene="aph(3')-Ia"
                     /product="aminoglycoside phosphotransferase"
                     /label=KanR
                     /note="confers resistance to kanamycin in bacteria or G418 
                     (Geneticin(R)) in eukaryotes"
                     /translation="MSHIQRETSCSRPRLNSNMDADLYGYKWARDNVGQSGATIYRLYG
                     KPDAPELFLKHGKGSVANDVTDEMVRLNWLTEFMPLPTIKHFIRTPDDAWLLTTAIPGK
                     TAFQVLEEYPDSGENIVDALAVFLRRLHSIPVCNCPFNSDRVFRLAQAQSRMNNGLVDA
                     SDFDDERNGWPVEQVWKEMHKLLPFSPDSVVTHGDFSLDNLIFDEGKLIGCIDVGRVGI
                     ADRYQDLAILWNCLGEFSPSLQKRLFQKYGIDNPDMNKLQFHLMLDEFF"
ORIGIN
        1 agatcaaagg atcttcttga gatccttttt ttctgcgcgt aatctgctgc ttgcaaacaa
       61 aaaaaccacc gctaccagcg gtggtttgtt tgccggatca agagctacca actctttttc
      121 cgaaggtaac tggcttcagc agagcgcaga taccaaatac tgtccttcta gtgtagccgt
      181 agttaggcca ccacttcaag aactctgtag caccgcctac atacctcgct ctgctaatcc
      241 tgttaccagt ggctgctgcc agtggcgata agtcgtgtct taccgggttg gactcaagac
      301 gatagttacc ggataaggcg cagcggtcgg gctgaacggg gggttcgtgc acacagccca
      361 gcttggagcg aacgacctac accgaactga gatacctaca gcgtgagcta tgagaaagcg
      421 ccacgcttcc cgaagggaga aaggcggaca ggtatccggt aagcggcagg gtcggaacag
      481 gagagcgcac gagggagctt ccagggggaa acgcctggta tctttatagt cctgtcgggt
      541 ttcgccacct ctgacttgag cgtcgatttt tgtgatgctc gtcagggggg cggagcctat
      601 ggaaaaacgc cagcaacgcg gcctttttac ggttcctggc cttttgctgg ccttttgctc
      661 acatgttctt tcctgcgtta tcccctgatt ctgtggataa ccgtattacc gcctttgagt
      721 gagctgatac cgctcgccgc agccgaacga ccgagcgcag cgagtcagtg agcgaggaag
      781 cggaagagcg cctgatgcgg tattttctcc ttacgcatct gtgcggtatt tcacaccgca
      841 tatatggtgc actctcagta caatctgctc tgatgccgca tagttaagcc agtatacact
      901 ccgctatcgc tacgtgactg ggtcatggct gcgccccgac acccgccaac acccgctgac
      961 gcgccctgac gggcttgtct gctcccggca tccgcttaca gacaagctgt gaccgtctcc
     1021 gggagctgca tgtgtcagag gttttcaccg tcatcaccga aacgcgcgag gcagctgcgg
     1081 taaagctcat cagcgtggtc gtgaagcgat tcacagatgt ctgcctgttc atccgcgtcc
     1141 agctcgttga gtttctccag aagcgttaat gtctggcttc tgataaagcg ggccatgtta
     1201 agggcggttt tttcctgttt ggtcactgat gcctccgtgt aagggggatt tctgttcatg
     1261 ggggtaatga taccgatgaa acgagagagg atgctcacga tacgggttac tgatgatgaa
     1321 catgcccggt tactggaacg ttgtgagggt aaacaactgg cggtatggat gcggcgggac
     1381 cagagaaaaa tcactcaggg tcaatgccag cgcttcgtta atacagatgt aggtgttcca
     1441 cagggtagcc agcagcatcc tgcgatgcag atccggaaca taatggtgca gggcgctgac
     1501 ttccgcgttt ccagacttta cgaaacacgg aaaccgaaga ccattcatgt tgttgctcag
     1561 gtcgcagacg ttttgcagca gcagtcgctt cacgttcgct cgcgtatcgg tgattcattc
     1621 tgctaaccag taaggcaacc ccgccagcct agccgggtcc tcaacgacag gagcacgatc
     1681 atgctagtca tgccccgcgc ccaccggaag gagctgactg ggttgaaggc tctcaagggc
     1741 atcggtcgag atcccggtgc ctaatgagtg agctaactta cattaattgc gttgcgcatg
     1801 tactaccgga tatagttcct cctttcagca aaaaacccct caagacccgt ttagaggccc
     1861 caaggggtta tgctagttat tgctcagcgg tggcagcagc ctaggttaat taagctgcgc
     1921 tagtagacga gtccatgtgc tggcgttcaa atttcgcagc agcggtttct ttaccagact
     1981 cgagtcagcc aaacgtctct tcaggccact gactagcgat aactttcccc acaacggaac
     2041 aactctcatt gcatgggatc attgggtact gtgggtttag tggttgtaaa aacacctgac
     2101 cgctatccct gatcagtttc ttgaaggtaa actcatcacc cccaagtctg gctatgcaga
     2161 aatcacctgg ctcaacagcc tgctcagggt caacgagaat taacattccg tcaggaaagc
     2221 ttggcttgga gcctgttggt gcggtcatgg aattaccttc aacctcaagc cagaatgcag
     2281 aatcactggc ttttttggtt gtgcttaccc atctctccgc atcacctttg gtaaaggttc
     2341 taagctcagg tgagaacatc cctgcctgaa catgagaaaa aacagggtac tcatactcac
     2401 ttctaagtga cggctgcata ctaaccgctt catacatctc gtagatttct ctggcgattg
     2461 aagggctaaa ttcttcaacg ctaactttga gaatttttgt aagcaatgcg gcgttataag
     2521 catttaatgc attgatgcca ttaaataaag caccaacgcc tgactgcccc atccccatct
     2581 tgtctgcgac agattcctgg gataagccaa gttcattttt ctttttttca taaattgctt
     2641 taaggcgacg tgcgtcctca agctgctctt gtgttaatgg tttctttttt gtgctcatat
     2701 gtatatctcc ttcttataca ttcaccaccc tgaattgact ctcttccggg cgctatcatg
     2761 ccataccgcg aaaggtttgc gccattcgat ggtgtcgccg tcaattgtct gattcgttac
     2821 caatatcacc gcaagggata aatatctaac accgcgcgtg ttgactattt tacctctggc
     2881 ggtgataatg gttgcatgta ctcacagggg ctggattgat tatgtacact tcaggctatg
     2941 cacatcgttc ttcgtcgttc tcatccgcag caagtaaaat tgcgcgtgtc tctacggaaa
     3001 acactacagc cgggcttatc agtgaagttg tctatcgcga agatcagccc atgatgacgc
     3061 aacttctact gttgccattg ttacagcaac tcggtcagca atcgcgctgg caactctggt
     3121 taacaccgca acaaaaactg agtcgggaat gggttcaggc atctgggcta cccttaacga
     3181 aagtaatgca gattagccag ctctcccctt gccacactgt ggagtcaatg gttcgcgctt
     3241 tacgcacggg caattacagt gtggtgatcg gttggttggc agatgatttg actgaagaag
     3301 agcatgctga acttgttgat gcggcaaatg aaggtaacgc tatggggttt attatgcgtc
     3361 cggtaagcgc atcctctcac gccacgagac aactttccgg gctaaaaatt cactctaatt
     3421 tgtatcatta agaactcaga agtgaaacgc cgtagcgccg atggtagtga gagaatataa
     3481 aaagccagat tattaatccg gcttttttat tattttgcca ggtggcactt ttcggggaaa
     3541 tgtgcgcgga acccctattt gtttattttt ctaaatacat tcaaatatgt atccgctcat
     3601 gaattaattc ttagaaaaac tcatcgagca tcaaatgaaa ctgcaattta ttcatatcag
     3661 gattatcaat accatatttt tgaaaaagcc gtttctgtaa tgaaggagaa aactcaccga
     3721 ggcagttcca taggatggca agatcctggt atcggtctgc gattccgact cgtccaacat
     3781 caatacaacc tattaatttc ccctcgtcaa aaataaggtt atcaagtgag aaatcaccat
     3841 gagtgacgac tgaatccggt gagaatggca aaagtttatg catttctttc cagacttgtt
     3901 caacaggcca gccattacgc tcgtcatcaa aatcactcgc atcaaccaaa ccgttattca
     3961 ttcgtgattg cgcctgagcg agacgaaata cgcgatcgct gttaaaagga caattacaaa
     4021 caggaatcga atgcaaccgg cgcaggaaca ctgccagcgc atcaacaata ttttcacctg
     4081 aatcaggata ttcttctaat acctggaatg ctgttttccc ggggatcgca gtggtgagta
     4141 accatgcatc atcaggagta cggataaaat gcttgatggt cggaagaggc ataaattccg
     4201 tcagccagtt tagtctgacc atctcatctg taacatcatt ggcaacgcta cctttgccat
     4261 gtttcagaaa caactctggc gcatcgggct tcccatacaa tcgatagatt gtcgcacctg
     4321 attgcccgac attatcgcga gcccatttat acccatataa atcagcatcc atgttggaat
     4381 ttaatcgcgg cctagagcaa gacgtttccc gttgaatatg gctcataaca ccccttgtat
     4441 tactgtttat gtaagcagac agttttattg ttcatgacca aaatccctta acgtgagttt
     4501 tcgttccact gagcgtcaga ccccgtagaa a
//
