# Supplementary material for: Decoupling growth and production by removing the origin of replication from a bacterial chromosome
Source: bioRxiv preprint, doi:10.1101/2021.12.07.471534, version 1 (2021-12-07)
Supplement: Supplementary File 8 [file 471534_file08.txt]

LOCUS       Exported                4343 bp ds-DNA     circular SYN 30-OCT-2021
DEFINITION  synthetic circular DNA.
ACCESSION   .
VERSION     .
KEYWORDS    pAJ157
SOURCE      synthetic DNA construct
  ORGANISM  synthetic DNA construct
REFERENCE   1  (bases 1 to 4343)
  AUTHORS   
  TITLE     Direct Submission
  JOURNAL   Exported Saturday, Oct 30, 2021 from SnapGene 5.0.8
            https://www.snapgene.com
FEATURES             Location/Qualifiers
     source          1..4343
                     /organism="synthetic DNA construct"
                     /mol_type="other DNA"
     terminator      25..72
                     /label=T7 terminator
                     /note="transcription terminator for bacteriophage T7 RNA 
                     polymerase"
     CDS             complement(200..877)
                     /codon_start=1
                     /product="far-red noncytotoxic tetrameric variant of DsRed 
                     fluorescent protein (Strack et al., 2009)"
                     /label=E2-Crimson
                     /note="mammalian codon-optimized"
                     /translation="MDSTENVIKPFMRFKVHMEGSVNGHEFEIEGVGEGKPYEGTQTAK
                     LQVTKGGPLPFAWDILSPQFFYGSKAYIKHPADIPDYLKQSFPEGFKWERVMNFEDGGV
                     VTVTQDSSLQDGTLIYHVKFIGVNFPSDGPVMQKKTLGWEPSTERNYPRDGVLKGENHM
                     ALKLKGGGHYLCEFKSIYMAKKPVKLPGYHYVDYKLDITSHNEDYTVVEQYERAEAHHH
                     LFQ"
     protein_bind    925..941
                     /label=lac operator
                     /bound_moiety="lac repressor encoded by lacI"
                     /note="The lac repressor binds to the lac operator to
                     inhibit transcription in E. coli. This inhibition can be 
                     relieved by adding lactose or 
                     isopropyl-beta-D-thiogalactopyranoside (IPTG)."
     promoter        complement(949..976)
                     /label=tac promoter
                     /note="strong E. coli promoter; hybrid between the trp and
                     lac UV5 promoters"
     promoter        1120..1197
                     /gene="lacI"
                     /label=lacI promoter
     CDS             1198..2280
                     /codon_start=1
                     /gene="lacI"
                     /product="lac repressor"
                     /label=lacI
                     /note="The lac repressor binds to the lac operator to
                     inhibit transcription in E. coli. This inhibition can be 
                     relieved by adding lactose or 
                     isopropyl-beta-D-thiogalactopyranoside (IPTG)."
                     /translation="MKPVTLYDVAEYAGVSYQTVSRVVNQASHVSAKTREKVEAAMAEL
                     NYIPNRVAQQLAGKQSLLIGVATSSLALHAPSQIVAAIKSRADQLGASVVVSMVERSGV
                     EACKAAVHNLLAQRVSGLIINYPLDDQDAIAVEAACTNVPALFLDVSDQTPINSIIFSH
                     EDGTRLGVEHLVALGHQQIALLAGPLSSVSARLRLAGWHKYLTRNQIQPIAEREGDWSA
                     MSGFQQTMQMLNEGIVPTAMLVANDQMALGAMRAITESGLRVGADISVVGYDDTEDSSC
                     YIPPLTTIKQDFRLLGQTSVDRLLQLSQGQAVKGNQLLPVSLVKRKTTLAPNTQTASPR
                     ALADSLMQLARQVSRLESGQ"
     rep_origin      2442..2987
                     /label=p15A ori
                     /note="Plasmids containing the medium-copy-number p15A
                     origin of replication can be propagated in E. coli cells 
                     that contain a second plasmid with the ColE1 origin.
                     "
     promoter        3303..3395
                     /gene="bla"
                     /label=AmpR promoter
     CDS             3396..4256
                     /codon_start=1
                     /gene="bla"
                     /product="beta-lactamase"
                     /label=AmpR
                     /note="confers resistance to ampicillin, carbenicillin, and
                     related antibiotics"
                     /translation="MSIQHFRVALIPFFAAFCLPVFAHPETLVKVKDAEDQLGARVGYI
                     ELDLNSGKILESFRPEERFPMMSTFKVLLCGAVLSRIDAGQEQLGRRIHYSQNDLVEYS
                     PVTEKHLTDGMTVRELCSAAITMSDNTAANLLLTTIGGPKELTAFLHNMGDHVTRLDRW
                     EPELNEAIPNDERDTTMPVAMATTLRKLLTGELLTLASRQQLIDWMEADKVAGPLLRSA
                     LPAGWFIADKSGAGERGSRGIIAALGPDGKPSRIVVIYTTGSQATMDERNRQIAEIGAS
                     LIKHW"
ORIGIN
        1 gataatctca tgccatcgtg ccagcaaaaa acccctcaat acccgtttag aggccccaag
       61 gggttatgct agttattgct cagcggtggc agcagccaac tcagcttcct ttcgggcttt
      121 gtttagcagc ctaggtatta atcaattagt ggtggtggtg gtggtggtgg tgctcgagtg
      181 cggccgcaag cttgtcgacc tactggaaca ggtggtggtg ggcctcggcg cgctcgtact
      241 gctccaccac ggtgtagtcc tcgttgtggg aggtgatgtc gagcttgtag tccacgtagt
      301 ggtagccggg cagcttcacg ggcttcttgg ccatgtagat ggacttgaac tcacacaggt
      361 agtggccgcc gcccttcagc ttcagcgcca tgtggttctc gcccttcagc acgccgtcgc
      421 gggggtagtt gcgctcagtg gagggctccc agcccagagt cttcttctgc attacggggc
      481 cgtcggaggg gaagttcacg ccgatgaact tcacgtggta gatgagggtg ccgtcctgca
      541 gggaggagtc ctgggtcacg gtcaccacgc cgccgtcctc gaagttcatc acgcgctccc
      601 acttgaagcc ctcggggaag gactgcttga ggtagtcggg gatgtcggcg gggtgcttga
      661 tgtacgcctt ggagccgtag aagaactggg gggacaggat gtcccaggcg aagggcaggg
      721 ggccgccctt ggtcacttgc agcttggcgg tctgggtgcc ctcgtagggc ttgccctcgc
      781 ccacgccctc gatctcgaac tcgtggccgt tcacggagcc ctccatgtgc accttgaagc
      841 gcatgaaggg cttgatgacg ttctcagtgc tatccataga tctcctccta ttggatctga
      901 taaattgtta aaggcggatc ccaattgtta tccgctcaca attccacaca ttatacgagc
      961 cgatgattat tgtcaaaagg cccaaatcga attcccgcgg ccgccatggc ggccgggagc
     1021 atgcaccatt ccttgcggcg gcggtgctca acggcctcaa cctactactg ggctgcttcc
     1081 taatgcagga gtcgcataag ggagagcgtc gagatcccgg acaccatcga atggcgcaaa
     1141 acctttcgcg gtatggcatg atagcgcccg gaagagagtc aattcagggt ggtgaatgtg
     1201 aaaccagtaa cgttatacga tgtcgcagag tatgccggtg tctcttatca gaccgtttcc
     1261 cgcgtggtga accaggccag ccacgtttct gcgaaaacgc gggaaaaagt ggaagcggcg
     1321 atggcggagc tgaattacat tcccaaccgc gtggcacaac aactggcggg caaacagtcg
     1381 ttgctgattg gcgttgccac ctccagtctg gccctgcacg cgccgtcgca aattgtcgcg
     1441 gcgattaaat ctcgcgccga tcaactgggt gccagcgtgg tggtgtcgat ggtagaacga
     1501 agcggcgtcg aagcctgtaa agcggcggtg cacaatcttc tcgcgcaacg cgtcagtggg
     1561 ctgatcatta actatccgct ggatgaccag gatgccattg ctgtggaagc tgcctgcact
     1621 aatgttccgg cgttatttct tgatgtctct gaccagacac ccatcaacag tattattttc
     1681 tcccatgaag acggtacgcg actgggcgtg gagcatctgg tcgcattggg tcaccagcaa
     1741 atcgcgctgt tagcgggccc attaagttct gtctcggcgc gtctgcgtct ggctggctgg
     1801 cataaatatc tcactcgcaa tcaaattcag ccgatagcgg aacgggaagg cgactggagt
     1861 gccatgtccg gttttcaaca aaccatgcaa atgctgaatg agggcatcgt tcccactgcg
     1921 atgctggttg ccaacgatca gatggcgctg ggcgcaatgc gcgccattac cgagtccggg
     1981 ctgcgcgttg gtgcggacat ctcggtagtg ggatacgacg ataccgaaga cagctcatgt
     2041 tatatcccgc cgttaaccac catcaaacag gattttcgcc tgctggggca aaccagcgtg
     2101 gaccgcttgc tgcaactctc tcagggccag gcggtgaagg gcaatcagct gttgcccgtc
     2161 tcactggtga aaagaaaaac caccctggcg cccaatacgc aaaccgcctc tccccgcgcg
     2221 ttggccgatt cattaatgca gctggcacga caggtttccc gactggaaag cgggcagtga
     2281 gcgcaacgca attaatgtaa gttagctcac tcattaggca ccgggatctc gaccgatgcc
     2341 cttgagagcc ttcgtatggg gctgacttca ggtgctacat ttgaagagat aaattgcact
     2401 gaaatctaga aatattttat ctgattaata agatgatctt cttgagatcg ttttggtctg
     2461 cgcgtaatct cttgctctga aaacgaaaaa accgccttgc agggcggttt ttcgaaggtt
     2521 ctctgagcta ccaactcttt gaaccgaggt aactggcttg gaggagcgca gtcaccaaaa
     2581 cttgtccttt cagtttagcc ttaaccggcg catgacttca agactaactc ctctaaatca
     2641 attaccagtg gctgctgcca gtggtgcttt tgcatgtctt tccgggttgg actcaagacg
     2701 atagttaccg gataaggcgc agcggtcgga ctgaacgggg ggttcgtgca tacagtccag
     2761 cttggagcga actgcctacc cggaactgag tgtcaggcgt ggaatgagac aaacgcggcc
     2821 ataacagcgg aatgacaccg gtaaaccgaa aggcaggaac aggagagcgc acgagggagc
     2881 cgccaggggg aaacgcctgg tatctttata gtcctgtcgg gtttcgccac cactgatttg
     2941 agcgtcagat ttcgtgatgc ttgtcagggg ggcggagcct atggaaaaac ggctttgccg
     3001 cggccctctc acttccctgt taagtatctt cctggcatct tccaggaaat ctccgccccg
     3061 ttcgtaagcc atttccgctc gccgcagtcg aacgaccgag cgtagcgagt cagtgagcga
     3121 ggaagcggaa tatatcctgt atcacatatt ctgctgacgc accggtgcag ccttttttct
     3181 cctgccacat gaagcacttc actgacaccc tcatcagtgc caacatagta agccagtata
     3241 cactccgcta gcgctgatgt ccggcggtgc ttttgccgtt aagggatttt ggtcatgacc
     3301 tatttgttta tttttctaaa tacattcaaa tatgtatccg ctcatgagac aataaccctg
     3361 ataaatgctt caatcatgat tgaaaaagga agagtatgag tattcaacat ttccgtgtcg
     3421 cccttattcc cttttttgcg gcattttgcc ttcctgtttt tgctcaccca gaaacgctgg
     3481 tgaaagtaaa agatgctgaa gatcagttgg gtgcacgagt gggttacatc gaactggatc
     3541 tcaacagcgg taagatcctt gagagttttc gccccgaaga acgttttcca atgatgagca
     3601 cttttaaagt tctgctatgt ggcgcggtat tatcccgtat tgacgccggg caagagcaac
     3661 tcggtcgccg catacactat tctcagaatg acttggttga gtactcacca gtcacagaaa
     3721 agcatcttac ggatggcatg acagtaagag aattatgcag tgctgccata accatgagtg
     3781 ataacactgc ggccaactta cttctgacaa cgatcggagg accgaaggag ctaaccgctt
     3841 ttttgcacaa catgggggat catgtaactc gccttgatcg ttgggaaccg gagctgaatg
     3901 aagccatacc aaacgacgag cgtgacacca cgatgcctgt agcaatggca acaacgttgc
     3961 gcaaactatt aactggcgaa ctacttactc tagcttcccg gcaacaatta atagactgga
     4021 tggaggcgga taaagttgca ggaccacttc tgcgctcggc ccttccggct ggctggttta
     4081 ttgctgataa atctggagcc ggtgagcgtg ggtctcgcgg tatcattgca gcactggggc
     4141 cagatggtaa gccctcccgt atcgtagtta tctacacgac ggggagtcag gcaactatgg
     4201 atgaacgaaa tagacagatc gctgagatag gtgcctcact gattaagcat tggtaactgt
     4261 cagaccaagt ttactcatat atactttaga ttgatttaaa acttcatttt taatttaaaa
     4321 ggatctaggt gaagatcctt ttt
//
