# Supplementary material for: Decoupling growth and production by removing the origin of replication from a bacterial chromosome
Source: bioRxiv preprint, doi:10.1101/2021.12.07.471534, version 1 (2021-12-07)
Supplement: Supplementary File 7 [file 471534_file09.txt]

LOCUS       Exported                9226 bp ds-DNA     circular SYN 30-OCT-2021
DEFINITION  synthetic circular DNA
ACCESSION   .
VERSION     .
KEYWORDS    pAJ144
SOURCE      synthetic DNA construct
  ORGANISM  synthetic DNA construct
REFERENCE   1  (bases 1 to 9226)
  AUTHORS   
  TITLE     Direct Submission
  JOURNAL   Exported Saturday, Oct 30, 2021 from SnapGene 5.0.8
            https://www.snapgene.com
FEATURES             Location/Qualifiers
     source          1..9226
                     /organism="synthetic DNA construct"
                     /mol_type="other DNA"
     CDS             complement(44..796)
                     /codon_start=1
                     /label=LuxR
                     /note="LuxR"
                     /translation="MKNINADDTYRIINKIKACRSNNDINQCLSDMTKMVHCEYYLLAI
                     IYPHSMVKSDISILDNYPKKWRQYYDDANLIKYDPIVDYSNSNHSPINWNIFENNAVNK
                     KSPNVIKEAKTSGLITGFSFPIHTANNGFGMLSFAHSEKDNYIDSLFLHACMNIPLIVP
                     SLVDNYRKINIANNKSNNDLTKREKECLAWACEGKSSWDISKILGCSERTVTFHLTNAQ
                     MKLNTTNRCQSISKAILTGAIDCPYFKN"
     misc_feature    complement(797..934)
                     /label='R
                     /note="R"
     misc_feature    936..997
                     /label=lux-box
                     /note="lux-box"
     RBS             1033..1055
                     /note="efficient ribosome binding site from bacteriophage
                     T7 gene 10 (Olins and Rangwala, 1989)"
     CDS             1063..1839
                     /codon_start=1
                     /label=mRFP1
                     /note="mRFP1"
                     /translation="MRGSHHHHHHGMASMTGGQQMGRDLYDDDDKDPMASSEDVIKEFM
                     RFKVRMEGSVNGHEFEIEGEGEGRPYEGTQTAKLKVTKGGPLPFAWDILSPQFQYGSKA
                     YVKHPADIPDYLKLSFPEGFKWERVMNFEDGGVVTVTQDSSLQDGEFIYKVKLRGTNFP
                     SDGPVMQKKTMGWEASTERMYPEDGALKGEIKMRLKLKDGGHYDAEVKTTYMAKKPVQL
                     PGAYKTDIKLDITSHNEDYTIVEQYERAEGRHSTGA"
     misc_feature    3401..3511
                     /label=oriT
                     /note="origin of transfer from RK2"
     CDS             complement(3966..4616)
                     /codon_start=1
                     /label=tetR
                     /note="repressor protein"
                     /translation="MTKLQPNTVIRAALDLLNEVGVDGLTTRKLAERLGVQQPALYWHF
                     RNKRALLDALAEAMLAENHSTSVPRADDDWRSFLTGNARSFRQALLAYRDGARIHAGTR
                     PGAPQMETADAQLRFLCEAGFSAGDAVNALMTISYFTVGAVLEEQAGDSESGERGGTVE
                     QAPLSPLLRAAIDAFDEAGPDAAFEQGLAVIVDGLAKRRLVVRNVEGPRKGDD"
     CDS             4647..5921
                     /codon_start=1
                     /label=tetA
                     /note="confers tetracycline resistance"
                     /translation="MSTNLSVIKNPRVQSDQRRLVRRPDVKPNIPLIVILSTVALDAVG
                     IGLIMPVLPGLLRDLVHSNDVTAHYGILLALYALVQFACAPVLGALSDRFGRRPILLVS
                     LAGATVDYAIMATAPFLWVLYIGRIVAGITGATGAVAGAYIADITDGDERARHFGFMSA
                     CFGFGMVAGPVLGGLMGGFSPHAPFFAAAALNGLNFLTGCFLLPESHKGERRPLRREAL
                     NPLSFVRWARGMTVVAALMAVFFIMQLVGQVPAALWVIFGEDRFHWDATTIGISLAAFG
                     ILHSLAQAMITGPVAARLGERRALMLGMIADGTGYILLAFATRGWMAFPIMVLLASGGI
                     GMPALQAMLSRQVDEERQGQLQGSLAALTSLTSIVGPLLFTAIYAASITTWNGWAWIAG
                     AALYLLCLPALRRGLWSGAGQRADR"
     misc_feature    6495..7020
                     /label=oriV,RK2
                     /note="origin of vegetative replication, oriV, from RK2"
     CDS             7418..8566
                     /codon_start=1
                     /product="trans-acting replication protein that binds to
                     and activates oriV"
                     /label=trfA
                     /translation="MNRTFDRKAYRQELIDAGFSAEDAETIASRTVMRAPRETFQSVGS
                     MVQQATAKIERDSVQLAPPALPAPSAAVERSRRLEQEAAGLAKSMTIDTRGTMTTKKRK
                     TAGEDLAKQVSEAKQAALLKHTKQQIKEMQLSLFDIAPWPDTMRAMPNDTARSALFTTR
                     NKKIPREALQNKVIFHVNKDVKITYTGVELRADDDELVWQQVLEYAKRTPIGEPITFTF
                     YELCQDLGWSINGRYYTKAEECLSRLQATAMGFTSDRVGHLESVSLLHRFRVLDRGKKT
                     SRCQVLIDEEIVVLFAGDHYTKFIWEKYRKLSPTARRMFDYFSSHREPYPLKLETFRLM
                     CGSDSTRVKKWREQVGEACEELRGSGLVEHAWVNDDLVHCKR"
     misc_feature    8617..9226
                     /label=term
                     /note="bidirectional transcription terminator"
ORIGIN
        1 gatcttcgaa tgcatcgcgc gcaccgtacg tctcgaggtc gacttaattt ttaaagtatg
       61 ggcaatcaat tgctcctgtt aaaattgctt tagaaatact ttggcagcgg tttgttgtat
      121 tgagtttcat ttgcgcattg gttaaatgga aagtgacagt acgctcactg cagcctaata
      181 tttttgaaat atcccaagag ctttttcctt cgcatgccca cgctaaacat tctttttctc
      241 ttttggttaa atcgttgttt gatttattat ttgctatatt tatttttcga taattatcaa
      301 ctagagaagg aacaattaat ggtatgttca tacacgcatg taaaaataaa ctatctatat
      361 agttgtcttt ttctgaatgt gcaaaactaa gcattccgaa gccattgtta gccgtatgaa
      421 tagggaaact aaacccagtg ataagacctg atgttttcgc ttctttaatt acatttggag
      481 attttttatt tacagcattg ttttcaaata tattccaatt aattggtgaa tgattggagt
      541 tagaataatc tactatagga tcatatttta ttaaattagc gtcatcataa tattgcctcc
      601 attttttagg gtaattatct agaattgaaa tatcagattt aaccatagaa tgaggataaa
      661 tgatcgcgag taaataatat tcacaatgta ccattttagt catatcagat aagcattgat
      721 taatatcatt attgcttcta caagctttaa ttttattaat tattctgtat gtgtcgtcgg
      781 catttatgtt tttcataccc atctctttat ccttacctat tgtttgtcgc aagttttgcg
      841 tgttatatat cattaaaacg gtaatggatt gacatttgat tctaataaat tggatttttg
      901 tcacactatt gtatcgctgg gaatacaatt acttaacata agcacctgta ggatcgtaca
      961 ggtttagcga agaaaatggt ttgttatagt cgaataactg caggaggtac ccggggatcc
     1021 tctagaaata attttgttta actttaagaa ggagatatac atatgcgggg ttctcatcat
     1081 catcatcatc atggtatggc tagcatgact ggtggacagc aaatgggtcg ggatctgtac
     1141 gacgatgacg ataaggatcc gatggcctcc tccgaggacg tcatcaagga gttcatgcgc
     1201 ttcaaggtgc gcatggaggg ctccgtgaac ggccacgagt tcgagatcga gggcgagggc
     1261 gagggccgcc cctacgaggg cacccagacc gccaagctga aggtgaccaa gggcggcccc
     1321 ctgcccttcg cctgggacat cctgtcccct cagttccagt acggctccaa ggcctacgtg
     1381 aagcaccccg ccgacatccc cgactacttg aagctgtcct tccccgaggg cttcaagtgg
     1441 gagcgcgtga tgaacttcga ggacggcggc gtggtgaccg tgacccagga ctcctccctg
     1501 caggacggcg agttcatcta caaggtgaag ctgcgcggca ccaacttccc ctccgacggc
     1561 cccgtaatgc agaagaagac catgggctgg gaggcctcca ccgagcggat gtaccccgag
     1621 gacggcgccc tgaagggcga gatcaagatg aggctgaagc tgaaggacgg cggccactac
     1681 gacgccgagg tcaagaccac ctacatggcc aagaagcccg tgcagctgcc cggcgcctac
     1741 aagaccgaca tcaagctgga catcacctcc cacaacgagg actacaccat cgtggaacag
     1801 tacgagcgcg ccgagggccg ccactccacc ggcgcctaag aattcctgca ggatatctgg
     1861 atccacgaag cttcccatgg tgacgtcacc ggttctagat acctaggtga gctctggtac
     1921 cgcggccgat cttcgtccac gccgagccct atgcagtctc cgattatgtt aaccagtatg
     1981 tcggtacgca ctctattcgc ctgcccaagg gcgggccccc ggcaggcagg ctgcaccaca
     2041 gaatcttcgg atgcctcgac ctgtgtcgaa tcagctacgg cggtagcgtg agggtaatct
     2101 cgcctggatt agagacctgt tatcatctgc aaataatact caaaggccat tgcctgtggc
     2161 gtggccatgg ccaggagcac tattttgcgc cgggcgaact attgctgctc aatccggatg
     2221 accaagccga cctgacctat tcagaagatt gcgagaaatt tatcgttaaa ttgccctcag
     2281 tggtccttga tcgggcatgc agtgacaaca attggcacaa gccgagggag ggtatccgtt
     2341 tcgccgcgcg acacaatctc cagcaactcg atggctttat caatctactc gggttagttt
     2401 gtgacgaagc ggaacataca aagtcgatgc ctcgggtcca agagcactat gcggggatca
     2461 tcgcttccaa gctgctcgaa atgctgggca gcaatgtcag ccgtgaaatt ttcagcaaag
     2521 gtaacccgtc tttcgagcga gtcgttcaat tcattgagga gaatctcaaa cggaatatca
     2581 gccttgagcg gttagcggag ctggcgatga tgagtccacg ctcgctctac aatttgttcg
     2641 agaagcatgc cggcaccacg ccgaagaact acatccgcaa ccgcaagctc gaaagcatcc
     2701 gcgcctgctt gaacgatccc agtgccaatg tgcgtagtat aactgagata gccctagact
     2761 acggcttctt acatttggga cgcttcgctg aaaactatag gagcgcgttc ggcgagttgc
     2821 cttccgacac cctgcgtcaa tgcaaaaagg aagtggcttg attacgaacg tagccgaaga
     2881 agggatgggt tggcatcgcc cggctttctt agacactctc caagctctga aatagcgttt
     2941 tacaaactcc actggctata gtgccggcgt ttgcccgcgc tctccgtggc cgcgtcccaa
     3001 tgcaggtcgg gttcctcgac ccgaagtgcc cttgggcatc tccacttcag cgtctgacct
     3061 tgctggccag ttcgccgccg atgccgaagt ggcccttggc catctccgtg ataatcactc
     3121 gcacgctggt cagcggcgca tccagggagc gcgagatggc ctcgctgact tcccgaatga
     3181 gggtttcctt ctgctcgtcg ctgcggcctt caaggatgtg gatctgctgg ccgaaagggg
     3241 gatgtgctgc aaggcgatta agttgggtaa cgccagggtt ttcccagtca cgacgttgta
     3301 aaacgacggc cagtgaatta attcttgaag acgaaagggc ctcgtgatac gcctattttt
     3361 ataggttaat gtcatgataa taatggtttc ttagagctta cggccagcct cgcagagcag
     3421 gattcccgtt gagcaccgcc aggtgcgaat aagggacagt gaagaaggaa cacccgctcg
     3481 cgggtgggcc tacttcacct atcctgcccg gctgacgccg ttggatacac caaggaaagt
     3541 ctacacgaac cctttggcaa aatcctgtat atcgtgcgaa aaaggatgga tataccgaaa
     3601 aaatcgctat aatgaccccg aagcagggtt atgcagcgga aaagatccgt cggctgcagc
     3661 gatccgtcga tctatctcat ctgcgcaagg cagaacgtga agacggccgc cctggacctc
     3721 gcccgcgagc gccagcgcac gaggccggcg cgcggacccg ccgcggccca cgagcggacg
     3781 ccgcagcagg agcgccagaa ggccgccaga gaggccgagc gcggcgtgag gcttggacgc
     3841 tagggcaggg catgaaaaag cccgtagcgg gcgctacggg gctctgacgc ggtggaaagg
     3901 gggaggggat gttgtctaca tggctctgct gtagtgagtg ggttgcgctc cggcagcggt
     3961 cctgatcaat cgtcaccctt tctcggtcct tcaacgttcc tgacaacgag cctccttttc
     4021 gccaatccat cgacaatcac cgcgagtccc tgctcgaacg ctgcgtccgg accggcttcg
     4081 tcgaaggcgt ctatcgcggc ccgcaacagc ggcgagagcg gagcctgttc aacggtgccg
     4141 ccgcgctcgc cggactcgct gtcgccggcc tgctcctcaa gcacggcccc aacagtgaag
     4201 tagctgattg tcatcagcgc attgacggcg tccccggccg aaaaacccgc ctcgcagagg
     4261 aagcgaagct gcgcgtcggc cgtttccatc tgcggtgcgc ccggtcgcgt gccggcatgg
     4321 atgcgcgcgc catcgcggta ggcgagcagc gcctgcctga agctgcgggc attcccagtc
     4381 agaaatgagc gccagtcgtc gtcggctctc ggcaccgaag tgctatgatt ctccgccagc
     4441 atggcttcgg ccagtgcgtc gagcagcgcc cgcttgttcc tgaagtgcca gtaaagcgcc
     4501 ggctgctgaa cccccaaccg ttccgccagt ttgcgtgtcg tcagaccgtc tacgccgacc
     4561 tcgttcaaca ggtctagggc ggcacggatc actgtattcg gctgcaactt tgtcatgctt
     4621 gacactttat cactgataaa cataatatgt ccaccaactt atcagtgata aagaatccgc
     4681 gcgttcaatc ggaccagcgg aggctggtcc ggaggccaga cgtgaaaccc aacatacccc
     4741 tgatcgtaat tctgagcact gtcgcgctcg acgctgtcgg catcggcctg attatgccgg
     4801 tgctgccggg cctcctgcgc gatctggttc actcgaacga cgtcaccgcc cactatggca
     4861 ttctgctggc gctgtatgcg ttggtgcaat ttgcctgcgc acctgtgctg ggcgcgctgt
     4921 cggatcgttt cgggcggcgg ccaatcttgc tcgtctcgct ggccggcgcc actgtcgact
     4981 acgccatcat ggcgacagcg cctttccttt gggttctcta tatcgggcgg atcgtggccg
     5041 gcatcaccgg ggcgactggg gcggtagccg gcgcttatat tgccgatatc actgatggcg
     5101 atgagcgcgc gcggcacttc ggcttcatga gcgcctgttt cgggttcggg atggtcgcgg
     5161 gacctgtgct cggtgggctg atgggcggtt tctcccccca cgctccgttc ttcgccgcgg
     5221 cagccttgaa cggcctcaat ttcctgacgg gctgtttcct tttgccggag tcgcacaaag
     5281 gcgaacgccg gccgttacgc cgggaggctc tcaacccgct cagcttcgtt cggtgggccc
     5341 ggggcatgac cgtcgtcgcc gccctgatgg cggtcttctt catcatgcaa cttgtcggac
     5401 aggtgccggc cgcgctttgg gtcattttcg gcgaggatcg ctttcactgg gacgcgacca
     5461 cgatcggcat ttcgcttgcc gcatttggca ttctgcattc actcgcccag gcaatgatca
     5521 ccggccctgt agccgcccgg ctcggcgaaa ggcgggcact catgctcgga atgattgccg
     5581 acggcacagg ctacatcctg cttgccttcg cgacacgggg atggatggcg ttcccgatca
     5641 tggtcctgct tgcttcgggt ggcatcggaa tgccggcgct gcaagcaatg ttgtccaggc
     5701 aggtggatga ggaacgccag gggcagctgc aaggctcact ggcggcgctc accagcctga
     5761 cctcgatcgt cggacccctc ctcttcacgg cgatctatgc ggcttctata acaacgtgga
     5821 acgggtgggc atggattgca ggcgctgccc tctacttgct ctgcctgccg gcgctgcgtc
     5881 gcgggctttg gagcggcgca gggcaacgag ccgatcgctg atcgtggaaa cgatagggac
     5941 ggatcgctgc agcgcaaact attaactggc gaactactta ctctagcttc ccggcaacaa
     6001 ttaatagact ggatggaggc ggataaagtt gcaggaccac ttctgcgctc ggcccttccg
     6061 gctggctggt ttattgctga taaatctgga gccggtgagc gtgggtctcg cggtatcatt
     6121 gcagcactgg ggccagatgg taagccctcc cgtatcgtag ttatctacac gacggggagt
     6181 caggcaacta tggatgaacg aaatagacag atcgctgaga taggtgcctc actgattaag
     6241 cattggtaac tgtcagacca agtttactca tatatacttt agattgattt aaaacttcat
     6301 ttttaattta aaaggatcta ggtgaagatc ctttttgata atctcatgac caaaatccct
     6361 taacgtgagt tttcgttcca ctgagcgtca gaccccgtag aaaagatcaa aggatcttct
     6421 tgagatcctt tttttctgcg ggggatcagg accgctgccg gagcgcaacc cactcactac
     6481 agcagagcca tgtagggccg ccggcgttgt ggataccacg cggaaaactt ggccctcact
     6541 gacagatgag gggcggacgt tgacacttga ggggccgact cacccggcgc ggcgttgaca
     6601 gatgaggggc aggctcgatt tcggccggcg acgtggagct ggccagcctc gcaaatcggc
     6661 gaaaacgcct gattttacgc gagtttccca cagatgatgt ggacaagcct ggggataagt
     6721 gccctgcggt attgacactt gaggggcgcg actactgaca gatgaggggc gcgatccttg
     6781 acacttgagg ggcagagtga tgacagatga ggggcgcacc tattgacatt tgaggggctg
     6841 tccacaggca gaaaatccag catttgcaag ggtttccgcc cgtttttcgg ccaccgctaa
     6901 cctgtctttt aacctgcttt taaaccaata tttataaacc ttgtttttaa ccagggctgc
     6961 gccctggcgc gtgaccgcgc acgccgaagg ggggtgcccc cccttctcga accctcccgg
     7021 cccgctaacg cggcacccca tccccccagg ggctgcgccc ctcggccgcg aacgacctca
     7081 ccccaaaaat ggcagccacg tagaaagcca gtccgcagaa acggtgctga ccccggatga
     7141 atgtcagcta ctgggctatc tggacaaggg aaaacgcaag cgcaaagaga aagcaggtag
     7201 cttgcagtgg gcttacatgg cgatagctag actgggcggt tttatggaca gcaagcgaac
     7261 cggaattgcc agctggggcg ccctctggta aggttgggaa gccctgcaaa gtaaactgga
     7321 tggctttctt gccgccaagg atctgatggc gcaggggatc aagatcgacg gatcgatccg
     7381 gggaattaat tccggggcaa tcccgcaagg agggtgaatg aatcggacgt ttgaccggaa
     7441 ggcatacagg caagaactga tcgacgcggg gttttccgcc gaggatgccg aaaccatcgc
     7501 aagccgcacc gtcatgcgtg cgccccgcga aaccttccag tccgtcggct cgatggtcca
     7561 gcaagctacg gccaagatcg agcgcgacag cgtgcaactg gctccccctg ccctgcccgc
     7621 gccatcggcc gccgtggagc gttcgcgtcg tctcgaacag gaggcggcag gtttggcgaa
     7681 gtcgatgacc atcgacacgc gaggaactat gacgaccaag aagcgaaaaa ccgccggcga
     7741 ggacctggca aaacaggtca gcgaggccaa gcaggccgcg ttgctgaaac acacgaagca
     7801 gcagatcaag gaaatgcagc tttccttgtt cgatattgcg ccgtggccgg acacgatgcg
     7861 agcgatgcca aacgacacgg cccgctctgc cctgttcacc acgcgcaaca agaaaatccc
     7921 gcgcgaggcg ctgcaaaaca aggtcatttt ccacgtcaac aaggacgtga agatcaccta
     7981 caccggcgtc gagctgcggg ccgacgatga cgaactggtg tggcagcagg tgttggagta
     8041 cgcgaagcgc acccctatcg gcgagccgat caccttcacg ttctacgagc tttgccagga
     8101 cctgggctgg tcgatcaatg gccggtatta cacgaaggcc gaggaatgcc tgtcgcgcct
     8161 acaggcgacg gcgatgggct tcacgtccga ccgcgttggg cacctggaat cggtgtcgct
     8221 gctgcaccgc ttccgcgtcc tggaccgtgg caagaaaacg tcccgttgcc aggtcctgat
     8281 cgacgaggaa atcgtcgtgc tgtttgctgg cgaccactac acgaaattca tatgggagaa
     8341 gtaccgcaag ctgtcgccga cggcccgacg gatgttcgac tatttcagct cgcaccggga
     8401 gccgtacccg ctcaagctgg aaaccttccg cctcatgtgc ggatcggatt ccacccgcgt
     8461 gaagaagtgg cgcgagcagg tcggcgaagc ctgcgaagag ttgcgaggca gcggcctggt
     8521 ggaacacgcc tgggtcaatg atgacctggt gcattgcaaa cgctagggcc ttgtggggtc
     8581 agttccggct gggggttcag cagccacctg catcgcaagc tagcttgcta gagggtcagc
     8641 tttatgcttg taaaccgttt tgtgaaaaaa tttttaaaat aaaaaagggg acctctaggg
     8701 tccccaatta attagtaata taatctatta aaggtcattc aaaaggtcat ccaccggatc
     8761 aattcccctg ctcgcgcagg ctgggtgcca agctctcggg taacatcaag gcccgatcct
     8821 tggtagtcgg caaataatgt ctaacaattc gttcaagccg acgccgcttc gcggcgcggc
     8881 ttaactcaag cgttagatgc actaagcaca taattgctca cagccaaact atcaggtcaa
     8941 gtctgctttt attattttta agcgtgcata ataagcccta cacaaattgg gagatatatc
     9001 atgaaaggct ggctttttct tgttatcgca atagttggcg aagtaatcgc aacatccgca
     9061 ttaaaatcta gcgagggctt tactaagctg atccggtgga tgaccttttg aatgaccttt
     9121 aatagattat attactaatt aattggggac cctagaggtc ccctttttta ttttaaaaat
     9181 tttttcacaa aacggtttac aagcataaag ctgactctag ctagag
//
