# Supplementary material for: Decoupling growth and production by removing the origin of replication from a bacterial chromosome
Source: bioRxiv preprint, doi:10.1101/2021.12.07.471534, version 1 (2021-12-07)
Supplement: Supplementary File 2 [file 471534_file12.txt]

LOCUS       Exported                4083 bp ds-DNA     circular SYN 28-OCT-2021
DEFINITION  synthetic circular DNA
ACCESSION   .
VERSION     .
KEYWORDS    pAJ27
SOURCE      synthetic DNA construct
  ORGANISM  synthetic DNA construct
REFERENCE   1  (bases 1 to 4083)
  AUTHORS   
  TITLE     Direct Submission
  JOURNAL   Exported Thursday, Oct 28, 2021 from SnapGene 5.0.8
            https://www.snapgene.com
FEATURES             Location/Qualifiers
     source          1..4083
                     /organism="synthetic DNA construct"
                     /mol_type="other DNA"
     rep_origin      1..620
                     /label=pBR322_origin
     misc_feature    791..933
                     /label=bom
                     /note="basis of mobility region from pBR322"
     CDS             complement(1035..1226)
                     /codon_start=1
                     /label=rop
                     /translation="VTKQEKTALNMARFIRSQTLTLLEKLNELDADEQADICESLHDHA
                     DELYRSCLARFGDDGENL"
     terminator      1829..1876
                     /label=T7 terminator
                     /note="transcription terminator for bacteriophage T7 RNA 
                     polymerase"
     CDS             complement(1985..2698)
                     /codon_start=1
                     /gene="cIts"
                     /product="temperature-sensitive variant of the phage lambda
                     repressor"
                     /label=cI857
                     /note="thermosensitivity is conferred by the A67T mutation"
                     /translation="MSTKKKPLTQEQLEDARRLKAIYEKKKNELGLSQESVADKMGMGQ
                     SGVGALFNGINALNAYNAALLTKILKVSVEEFSPSIAREIYEMYEAVSMQPSLRSEYEY
                     PVFSHVQAGMFSPELRTFTKGDAERWVSTTKKASDSAFWLEVEGNSMTAPTGSKPSFPD
                     GMLILVDPEQAVEPGDFCIARLGGDEFTFKKLIRDSGQVFLQPLNPQYPMIPCNESCSV
                     VGKVIASQWPEETFG"
     promoter        complement(2720..2796)
                     /gene="lacI"
                     /label=PlacI
     misc_feature    2824..2887
                     /label=lambda-PR(T41C)
     CDS             2925..3011
                     /codon_start=1
                     /product="integrase from phage phi-C31"
                     /label=truncated phi-C31 integrase
                     /translation="MDTYAGAYDRQSRERENSSAASPATQRSA"
     terminator      3022..3067
                     /label=T(LuxICDABEG)
                     /note="LuxICDABEG (+/-)Bidirectional transcriptional 
                     terminator consisting of an 11-bp stem-loop.Appears to be a
                     bidirectional terminator since it contains a string of T's 
                     on the direct strand after the stem loop and on the reverse
                     strand before the stem loop. It is also found between two 
                     coding regions that point toward each other. (BBa_B0011)"
     CDS             complement(3163..3978)
                     /codon_start=1
                     /gene="aph(3')-Ia"
                     /product="aminoglycoside phosphotransferase"
                     /label=KanR
                     /note="confers resistance to kanamycin in bacteria or G418 
                     (Geneticin(R)) in eukaryotes"
                     /translation="MSHIQRETSCSRPRLNSNMDADLYGYKWARDNVGQSGATIYRLYG
                     KPDAPELFLKHGKGSVANDVTDEMVRLNWLTEFMPLPTIKHFIRTPDDAWLLTTAIPGK
                     TAFQVLEEYPDSGENIVDALAVFLRRLHSIPVCNCPFNSDRVFRLAQAQSRMNNGLVDA
                     SDFDDERNGWPVEQVWKEMHKLLPFSPDSVVTHGDFSLDNLIFDEGKLIGCIDVGRVGI
                     ADRYQDLAILWNCLGEFSPSLQKRLFQKYGIDNPDMNKLQFHLMLDEFF"
ORIGIN
        1 agatcaaagg atcttcttga gatccttttt ttctgcgcgt aatctgctgc ttgcaaacaa
       61 aaaaaccacc gctaccagcg gtggtttgtt tgccggatca agagctacca actctttttc
      121 cgaaggtaac tggcttcagc agagcgcaga taccaaatac tgtccttcta gtgtagccgt
      181 agttaggcca ccacttcaag aactctgtag caccgcctac atacctcgct ctgctaatcc
      241 tgttaccagt ggctgctgcc agtggcgata agtcgtgtct taccgggttg gactcaagac
      301 gatagttacc ggataaggcg cagcggtcgg gctgaacggg gggttcgtgc acacagccca
      361 gcttggagcg aacgacctac accgaactga gatacctaca gcgtgagcta tgagaaagcg
      421 ccacgcttcc cgaagggaga aaggcggaca ggtatccggt aagcggcagg gtcggaacag
      481 gagagcgcac gagggagctt ccagggggaa acgcctggta tctttatagt cctgtcgggt
      541 ttcgccacct ctgacttgag cgtcgatttt tgtgatgctc gtcagggggg cggagcctat
      601 ggaaaaacgc cagcaacgcg gcctttttac ggttcctggc cttttgctgg ccttttgctc
      661 acatgttctt tcctgcgtta tcccctgatt ctgtggataa ccgtattacc gcctttgagt
      721 gagctgatac cgctcgccgc agccgaacga ccgagcgcag cgagtcagtg agcgaggaag
      781 cggaagagcg cctgatgcgg tattttctcc ttacgcatct gtgcggtatt tcacaccgca
      841 tatatggtgc actctcagta caatctgctc tgatgccgca tagttaagcc agtatacact
      901 ccgctatcgc tacgtgactg ggtcatggct gcgccccgac acccgccaac acccgctgac
      961 gcgccctgac gggcttgtct gctcccggca tccgcttaca gacaagctgt gaccgtctcc
     1021 gggagctgca tgtgtcagag gttttcaccg tcatcaccga aacgcgcgag gcagctgcgg
     1081 taaagctcat cagcgtggtc gtgaagcgat tcacagatgt ctgcctgttc atccgcgtcc
     1141 agctcgttga gtttctccag aagcgttaat gtctggcttc tgataaagcg ggccatgtta
     1201 agggcggttt tttcctgttt ggtcactgat gcctccgtgt aagggggatt tctgttcatg
     1261 ggggtaatga taccgatgaa acgagagagg atgctcacga tacgggttac tgatgatgaa
     1321 catgcccggt tactggaacg ttgtgagggt aaacaactgg cggtatggat gcggcgggac
     1381 cagagaaaaa tcactcaggg tcaatgccag cgcttcgtta atacagatgt aggtgttcca
     1441 cagggtagcc agcagcatcc tgcgatgcag atccggaaca taatggtgca gggcgctgac
     1501 ttccgcgttt ccagacttta cgaaacacgg aaaccgaaga ccattcatgt tgttgctcag
     1561 gtcgcagacg ttttgcagca gcagtcgctt cacgttcgct cgcgtatcgg tgattcattc
     1621 tgctaaccag taaggcaacc ccgccagcct agccgggtcc tcaacgacag gagcacgatc
     1681 atgctagtca tgccccgcgc ccaccggaag gagctgactg ggttgaaggc tctcaagggc
     1741 atcggtcgag atcccggtgc ctaatgagtg agctaactta cattaattgc gttgcgcatg
     1801 tactaccgga tatagttcct cctttcagca aaaaacccct caagacccgt ttagaggccc
     1861 caaggggtta tgctagttat tgctcagcgg tggcagcagc ctaggttaat taagctgcgc
     1921 tagtagacga gtccatgtgc tggcgttcaa atttcgcagc agcggtttct ttaccagact
     1981 cgagtcagcc aaacgtctct tcaggccact gactagcgat aactttcccc acaacggaac
     2041 aactctcatt gcatgggatc attgggtact gtgggtttag tggttgtaaa aacacctgac
     2101 cgctatccct gatcagtttc ttgaaggtaa actcatcacc cccaagtctg gctatgcaga
     2161 aatcacctgg ctcaacagcc tgctcagggt caacgagaat taacattccg tcaggaaagc
     2221 ttggcttgga gcctgttggt gcggtcatgg aattaccttc aacctcaagc cagaatgcag
     2281 aatcactggc ttttttggtt gtgcttaccc atctctccgc atcacctttg gtaaaggttc
     2341 taagctcagg tgagaacatc cctgcctgaa catgagaaaa aacagggtac tcatactcac
     2401 ttctaagtga cggctgcata ctaaccgctt catacatctc gtagatttct ctggcgattg
     2461 aagggctaaa ttcttcaacg ctaactttga gaatttttgt aagcaatgcg gcgttataag
     2521 catttaatgc attgatgcca ttaaataaag caccaacgcc tgactgcccc atccccatct
     2581 tgtctgcgac agattcctgg gataagccaa gttcattttt ctttttttca taaattgctt
     2641 taaggcgacg tgcgtcctca agctgctctt gtgttaatgg tttctttttt gtgctcatat
     2701 gtatatctcc ttcttataca ttcaccaccc tgaattgact ctcttccggg cgctatcatg
     2761 ccataccgcg aaaggtttgc gccattcgat ggtgtcgccg tcaattgtct gattcgttac
     2821 caatatcacc gcaagggata aatatctaac accgcgcgtg ttgactattt tacctctggc
     2881 ggtgataatg gttgcatgta ctcagatcca ataggaggaa caatatggac acgtacgcgg
     2941 gtgcttacga ccgtcagtcg cgcgagcgcg aaaattcgag cgcagcaagc ccagcgacac
     3001 agcgtagcgc cgatggtagt gagagaatat aaaaagccag attattaatc cggctttttt
     3061 attattttgc caggtggcac ttttcgggga aatgtgcgcg gaacccctat ttgtttattt
     3121 ttctaaatac attcaaatat gtatccgctc atgaattaat tcttagaaaa actcatcgag
     3181 catcaaatga aactgcaatt tattcatatc aggattatca ataccatatt tttgaaaaag
     3241 ccgtttctgt aatgaaggag aaaactcacc gaggcagttc cataggatgg caagatcctg
     3301 gtatcggtct gcgattccga ctcgtccaac atcaatacaa cctattaatt tcccctcgtc
     3361 aaaaataagg ttatcaagtg agaaatcacc atgagtgacg actgaatccg gtgagaatgg
     3421 caaaagttta tgcatttctt tccagacttg ttcaacaggc cagccattac gctcgtcatc
     3481 aaaatcactc gcatcaacca aaccgttatt cattcgtgat tgcgcctgag cgagacgaaa
     3541 tacgcgatcg ctgttaaaag gacaattaca aacaggaatc gaatgcaacc ggcgcaggaa
     3601 cactgccagc gcatcaacaa tattttcacc tgaatcagga tattcttcta atacctggaa
     3661 tgctgttttc ccggggatcg cagtggtgag taaccatgca tcatcaggag tacggataaa
     3721 atgcttgatg gtcggaagag gcataaattc cgtcagccag tttagtctga ccatctcatc
     3781 tgtaacatca ttggcaacgc tacctttgcc atgtttcaga aacaactctg gcgcatcggg
     3841 cttcccatac aatcgataga ttgtcgcacc tgattgcccg acattatcgc gagcccattt
     3901 atacccatat aaatcagcat ccatgttgga atttaatcgc ggcctagagc aagacgtttc
     3961 ccgttgaata tggctcataa caccccttgt attactgttt atgtaagcag acagttttat
     4021 tgttcatgac caaaatccct taacgtgagt tttcgttcca ctgagcgtca gaccccgtag
     4081 aaa
//
