# Supplementary material for: Decoupling growth and production by removing the origin of replication from a bacterial chromosome
Source: bioRxiv preprint, doi:10.1101/2021.12.07.471534, version 1 (2021-12-07)
Supplement: Supplementary File 1 [file 471534_file13.txt]

LOCUS       Exported                5841 bp ds-DNA     circular SYN 28-OCT-2021
DEFINITION  synthetic circular DNA
ACCESSION   .
VERSION     .
KEYWORDS    pAJ35
SOURCE      synthetic DNA construct
  ORGANISM  recombinant plasmid
REFERENCE   1  (bases 1 to 5841)
  AUTHORS   
  TITLE     Direct Submission
  JOURNAL   Exported Thursday, Oct 28, 2021 from SnapGene 5.0.8
            https://www.snapgene.com
FEATURES             Location/Qualifiers
     source          1..5841
                     /organism="recombinant plasmid"
                     /mol_type="other DNA"
     rep_origin      1..620
                     /label=pBR322_origin
     misc_feature    791..933
                     /label=bom
                     /note="basis of mobility region from pBR322"
     CDS             complement(1035..1226)
                     /codon_start=1
                     /label=rop
                     /translation="VTKQEKTALNMARFIRSQTLTLLEKLNELDADEQADICESLHDHA
                     DELYRSCLARFGDDGENL"
     terminator      1829..1876
                     /label=T7 terminator
                     /note="transcription terminator for bacteriophage T7 RNA 
                     polymerase"
     CDS             complement(1985..2698)
                     /codon_start=1
                     /gene="cIts"
                     /product="temperature-sensitive variant of the phage lambda
                     repressor"
                     /label=cI857
                     /note="thermosensitivity is conferred by the A67T mutation"
                     /translation="MSTKKKPLTQEQLEDARRLKAIYEKKKNELGLSQESVADKMGMGQ
                     SGVGALFNGINALNAYNAALLTKILKVSVEEFSPSIAREIYEMYEAVSMQPSLRSEYEY
                     PVFSHVQAGMFSPELRTFTKGDAERWVSTTKKASDSAFWLEVEGNSMTAPTGSKPSFPD
                     GMLILVDPEQAVEPGDFCIARLGGDEFTFKKLIRDSGQVFLQPLNPQYPMIPCNESCSV
                     VGKVIASQWPEETFG"
     promoter        complement(2720..2796)
                     /gene="lacI"
                     /label=PlacI
     misc_feature    2824..2886
                     /label=lambda-PR(T41C)
     CDS             2925..4742
                     /codon_start=1
                     /product="integrase from phage phi-C31"
                     /label=integrase from phage phi-C31
                     /translation="MDTYAGAYDRQSRERENSSAASPATQRSANEDKAADLQREVERDG
                     GRFRFVGHFSEAPGTSAFGTAERPEFERILNECRAGRLNMIIVYDVSRFSRLKVMDAIP
                     IVSELLALGVTIVSTQEGVFRQGNVMDLIHLIMRLDASHKESSLKSAKILDTKNLQREL
                     GGYVGGKAPYGFELVSETKEITRNGRMVNVVINKLAHSTTPLTGPFEFEPDVIRWWWRE
                     IKTHKHLPFKPGSQAAIHPGSITGLCKRMDADAVPTRGETIGKKTASSAWDPATVMRIL
                     RDPRIAGFAAEVIYKKKPDGTPTTKIEGYRIQRDPITLRPVELDCGPIIEPAEWYELQA
                     WLDGRGRGKGLSRGQAILSAMDKLYCECGAVMTSKRGEESIKDSYRCRRRKVVDPSAPG
                     QHEGTCNVSMAALDKFVAERIFNKIRHAEGDEETLALLWEAARRFGKLTEAPEKSGERA
                     NLVAERADALNALEELYEDRAAGAYDGPVGRKHFRKQQAALTLRQQGAEERLAELEAAE
                     APKLPLDQWFPEDADADPTGPKSWWGRASVDDKRVFVGLFVDKIVVTKSTTGRGQGTPI
                     EKRASITWAKPPTDDDEDDAQDGTEDVAA"
     terminator      4780..4825
                     /label=T(LuxICDABEG)
                     /note="LuxICDABEG (+/-)Bidirectional transcriptional 
                     terminator consisting of an 11-bp stem-loop.Appears to be a
                     bidirectional terminator since it contains a string of T's 
                     on the direct strand after the stem loop and on the reverse
                     strand before the stem loop. It is also found between two 
                     coding regions that point toward each other. (BBa_B0011)"
     CDS             complement(4921..5736)
                     /codon_start=1
                     /gene="aph(3')-Ia"
                     /product="aminoglycoside phosphotransferase"
                     /label=KanR
                     /note="confers resistance to kanamycin in bacteria or G418 
                     (Geneticin(R)) in eukaryotes"
                     /translation="MSHIQRETSCSRPRLNSNMDADLYGYKWARDNVGQSGATIYRLYG
                     KPDAPELFLKHGKGSVANDVTDEMVRLNWLTEFMPLPTIKHFIRTPDDAWLLTTAIPGK
                     TAFQVLEEYPDSGENIVDALAVFLRRLHSIPVCNCPFNSDRVFRLAQAQSRMNNGLVDA
                     SDFDDERNGWPVEQVWKEMHKLLPFSPDSVVTHGDFSLDNLIFDEGKLIGCIDVGRVGI
                     ADRYQDLAILWNCLGEFSPSLQKRLFQKYGIDNPDMNKLQFHLMLDEFF"
ORIGIN
        1 agatcaaagg atcttcttga gatccttttt ttctgcgcgt aatctgctgc ttgcaaacaa
       61 aaaaaccacc gctaccagcg gtggtttgtt tgccggatca agagctacca actctttttc
      121 cgaaggtaac tggcttcagc agagcgcaga taccaaatac tgtccttcta gtgtagccgt
      181 agttaggcca ccacttcaag aactctgtag caccgcctac atacctcgct ctgctaatcc
      241 tgttaccagt ggctgctgcc agtggcgata agtcgtgtct taccgggttg gactcaagac
      301 gatagttacc ggataaggcg cagcggtcgg gctgaacggg gggttcgtgc acacagccca
      361 gcttggagcg aacgacctac accgaactga gatacctaca gcgtgagcta tgagaaagcg
      421 ccacgcttcc cgaagggaga aaggcggaca ggtatccggt aagcggcagg gtcggaacag
      481 gagagcgcac gagggagctt ccagggggaa acgcctggta tctttatagt cctgtcgggt
      541 ttcgccacct ctgacttgag cgtcgatttt tgtgatgctc gtcagggggg cggagcctat
      601 ggaaaaacgc cagcaacgcg gcctttttac ggttcctggc cttttgctgg ccttttgctc
      661 acatgttctt tcctgcgtta tcccctgatt ctgtggataa ccgtattacc gcctttgagt
      721 gagctgatac cgctcgccgc agccgaacga ccgagcgcag cgagtcagtg agcgaggaag
      781 cggaagagcg cctgatgcgg tattttctcc ttacgcatct gtgcggtatt tcacaccgca
      841 tatatggtgc actctcagta caatctgctc tgatgccgca tagttaagcc agtatacact
      901 ccgctatcgc tacgtgactg ggtcatggct gcgccccgac acccgccaac acccgctgac
      961 gcgccctgac gggcttgtct gctcccggca tccgcttaca gacaagctgt gaccgtctcc
     1021 gggagctgca tgtgtcagag gttttcaccg tcatcaccga aacgcgcgag gcagctgcgg
     1081 taaagctcat cagcgtggtc gtgaagcgat tcacagatgt ctgcctgttc atccgcgtcc
     1141 agctcgttga gtttctccag aagcgttaat gtctggcttc tgataaagcg ggccatgtta
     1201 agggcggttt tttcctgttt ggtcactgat gcctccgtgt aagggggatt tctgttcatg
     1261 ggggtaatga taccgatgaa acgagagagg atgctcacga tacgggttac tgatgatgaa
     1321 catgcccggt tactggaacg ttgtgagggt aaacaactgg cggtatggat gcggcgggac
     1381 cagagaaaaa tcactcaggg tcaatgccag cgcttcgtta atacagatgt aggtgttcca
     1441 cagggtagcc agcagcatcc tgcgatgcag atccggaaca taatggtgca gggcgctgac
     1501 ttccgcgttt ccagacttta cgaaacacgg aaaccgaaga ccattcatgt tgttgctcag
     1561 gtcgcagacg ttttgcagca gcagtcgctt cacgttcgct cgcgtatcgg tgattcattc
     1621 tgctaaccag taaggcaacc ccgccagcct agccgggtcc tcaacgacag gagcacgatc
     1681 atgctagtca tgccccgcgc ccaccggaag gagctgactg ggttgaaggc tctcaagggc
     1741 atcggtcgag atcccggtgc ctaatgagtg agctaactta cattaattgc gttgcgcatg
     1801 tactaccgga tatagttcct cctttcagca aaaaacccct caagacccgt ttagaggccc
     1861 caaggggtta tgctagttat tgctcagcgg tggcagcagc ctaggttaat taagctgcgc
     1921 tagtagacga gtccatgtgc tggcgttcaa atttcgcagc agcggtttct ttaccagact
     1981 cgagtcagcc aaacgtctct tcaggccact gactagcgat aactttcccc acaacggaac
     2041 aactctcatt gcatgggatc attgggtact gtgggtttag tggttgtaaa aacacctgac
     2101 cgctatccct gatcagtttc ttgaaggtaa actcatcacc cccaagtctg gctatgcaga
     2161 aatcacctgg ctcaacagcc tgctcagggt caacgagaat taacattccg tcaggaaagc
     2221 ttggcttgga gcctgttggt gcggtcatgg aattaccttc aacctcaagc cagaatgcag
     2281 aatcactggc ttttttggtt gtgcttaccc atctctccgc atcacctttg gtaaaggttc
     2341 taagctcagg tgagaacatc cctgcctgaa catgagaaaa aacagggtac tcatactcac
     2401 ttctaagtga cggctgcata ctaaccgctt catacatctc gtagatttct ctggcgattg
     2461 aagggctaaa ttcttcaacg ctaactttga gaatttttgt aagcaatgcg gcgttataag
     2521 catttaatgc attgatgcca ttaaataaag caccaacgcc tgactgcccc atccccatct
     2581 tgtctgcgac agattcctgg gataagccaa gttcattttt ctttttttca taaattgctt
     2641 taaggcgacg tgcgtcctca agctgctctt gtgttaatgg tttctttttt gtgctcatat
     2701 gtatatctcc ttcttataca ttcaccaccc tgaattgact ctcttccggg cgctatcatg
     2761 ccataccgcg aaaggtttgc gccattcgat ggtgtcgccg tcaattgtct gattcgttac
     2821 caatatcacc gcaagggata aatatctaac accgcgcgtg ttgactattt tacctctggc
     2881 ggtgataatg gttgcatgta ctcagatcca atagaaggaa caatatggac acgtacgcgg
     2941 gtgcttacga ccgtcagtcg cgcgagcgcg aaaattcgag cgcagcaagc ccagcgacac
     3001 agcgtagcgc caacgaagac aaggcggccg accttcagcg cgaagtcgag cgcgacgggg
     3061 gccggttcag gttcgtcggg catttcagcg aagcgccggg cacgtcggcg ttcgggacgg
     3121 cggagcgccc ggagttcgaa cgcatcctga acgaatgccg cgccgggcgg ctcaacatga
     3181 tcattgtcta tgacgtgtcg cgcttctcgc gcctgaaggt catggacgcg attccgattg
     3241 tctcggaatt gctcgccctg ggcgtgacga ttgtttccac tcaggaaggc gtcttccggc
     3301 agggaaacgt catggacctg attcacctga ttatgcggct cgacgcgtcg cacaaagaat
     3361 cttcgctgaa gtcggcgaag attctcgaca cgaagaacct tcagcgcgaa ttgggcgggt
     3421 acgtcggcgg gaaggcgcct tacggcttcg agcttgtttc ggagacgaag gagatcacgc
     3481 gcaacggccg aatggtcaat gtcgtcatca acaagcttgc gcactcgacc actcccctta
     3541 ccggaccctt cgagttcgag cccgacgtaa tccggtggtg gtggcgtgag atcaagacgc
     3601 acaaacacct tcccttcaag ccgggcagtc aagccgccat tcacccgggc agcatcacgg
     3661 ggctttgtaa gcgcatggac gctgacgccg tgccgacccg gggcgagacg attgggaaga
     3721 agaccgcttc aagcgcctgg gacccggcaa ccgttatgcg aatccttcgg gacccgcgta
     3781 ttgcgggctt cgccgctgag gtgatctaca agaagaagcc ggacggcacg ccgaccacga
     3841 agattgaggg ttaccgcatt cagcgcgacc cgatcacgct ccggccggtc gagcttgatt
     3901 gcggaccgat catcgagccc gctgagtggt atgagcttca ggcgtggttg gacggcaggg
     3961 ggcgcggcaa ggggctttcc cgggggcaag ccattctgtc cgccatggac aagctgtact
     4021 gcgagtgtgg cgccgtcatg acttcgaagc gcggggaaga atcgatcaag gactcttacc
     4081 gctgccgtcg ccggaaggtg gtcgacccgt ccgcacctgg gcagcacgaa ggcacgtgca
     4141 acgtcagcat ggcggcactc gacaagttcg ttgcggaacg catcttcaac aagatcaggc
     4201 acgccgaagg cgacgaagag acgttggcgc ttctgtggga agccgcccga cgcttcggca
     4261 agctcactga ggcgcctgag aagagcggcg aacgggcgaa ccttgttgcg gagcgcgccg
     4321 acgccctgaa cgcccttgaa gagctgtacg aagaccgcgc ggcaggcgcg tacgacggac
     4381 ccgttggcag gaagcacttc cggaagcaac aggcagcgct gacgctccgg cagcaagggg
     4441 cggaagagcg gcttgccgaa cttgaagccg ccgaagcccc gaagcttccc cttgaccaat
     4501 ggttccccga agacgccgac gctgacccga ccggccctaa gtcgtggtgg gggcgcgcgt
     4561 cagtagacga caagcgcgtg ttcgtcgggc tcttcgtaga caagatcgtt gtcacgaagt
     4621 cgactacggg cagggggcag ggaacgccca tcgagaagcg cgcttcgatc acgtgggcga
     4681 agccgccgac cgacgacgac gaagacgacg cccaggacgg cacggaagac gtagcggcgt
     4741 agaactcaga agtgaaacgc cgtagcgccg atggtagtga gagaatataa aaagccagat
     4801 tattaatccg gcttttttat tattttgcca ggtggcactt ttcggggaaa tgtgcgcgga
     4861 acccctattt gtttattttt ctaaatacat tcaaatatgt atccgctcat gaattaattc
     4921 ttagaaaaac tcatcgagca tcaaatgaaa ctgcaattta ttcatatcag gattatcaat
     4981 accatatttt tgaaaaagcc gtttctgtaa tgaaggagaa aactcaccga ggcagttcca
     5041 taggatggca agatcctggt atcggtctgc gattccgact cgtccaacat caatacaacc
     5101 tattaatttc ccctcgtcaa aaataaggtt atcaagtgag aaatcaccat gagtgacgac
     5161 tgaatccggt gagaatggca aaagtttatg catttctttc cagacttgtt caacaggcca
     5221 gccattacgc tcgtcatcaa aatcactcgc atcaaccaaa ccgttattca ttcgtgattg
     5281 cgcctgagcg agacgaaata cgcgatcgct gttaaaagga caattacaaa caggaatcga
     5341 atgcaaccgg cgcaggaaca ctgccagcgc atcaacaata ttttcacctg aatcaggata
     5401 ttcttctaat acctggaatg ctgttttccc ggggatcgca gtggtgagta accatgcatc
     5461 atcaggagta cggataaaat gcttgatggt cggaagaggc ataaattccg tcagccagtt
     5521 tagtctgacc atctcatctg taacatcatt ggcaacgcta cctttgccat gtttcagaaa
     5581 caactctggc gcatcgggct tcccatacaa tcgatagatt gtcgcacctg attgcccgac
     5641 attatcgcga gcccatttat acccatataa atcagcatcc atgttggaat ttaatcgcgg
     5701 cctagagcaa gacgtttccc gttgaatatg gctcataaca ccccttgtat tactgtttat
     5761 gtaagcagac agttttattg ttcatgacca aaatccctta acgtgagttt tcgttccact
     5821 gagcgtcaga ccccgtagaa a
//
