# Supplementary material for: Decoupling growth and production by removing the origin of replication from a bacterial chromosome
Source: bioRxiv preprint, doi:10.1101/2021.12.07.471534, version 1 (2021-12-07)
Supplement: Supplementary File 6 [file 471534_file10.txt]

LOCUS       Exported                3835 bp ds-DNA     linear   SYN 28-OCT-2021
DEFINITION  synthetic linear DNA
ACCESSION   .
VERSION     .
KEYWORDS    f_bAJ78
SOURCE      synthetic DNA construct
  ORGANISM  PCR product
REFERENCE   1  (bases 1 to 3835)
  AUTHORS   
  TITLE     Direct Submission
  JOURNAL   Exported Thursday, Oct 28, 2021 from SnapGene 5.0.8
            https://www.snapgene.com
FEATURES             Location/Qualifiers
     source          1..3835
                     /organism="PCR product"
                     /mol_type="other DNA"
     CDS             complement(1..473)
                     /codon_start=1
                     /transl_table=11
                     /gene="mnmG"
                     /gene_synonym="ECK3734;gidA;JW3719;mnmB;trmF"
                     /locus_tag="b3741"
                     /product="5-methylaminomethyl-2-thiouridine modification at
                     tRNA U34"
                     /function="enzyme; tRNA modification"
                     /label=mnmG
                     /note="glucose-inhibited division; chromosome replication?"
                     /db_xref="GI:2367273"
                     /db_xref="ASAP:ABE-0012231"
                     /db_xref="UniProtKB/Swiss-Prot:P0A6U3"
                     /db_xref="EcoGene:EG10375"
                     /protein_id="AAC76764.1"
                     /translation="MFYPDPFDVIIIGGGHAGTEAAMAAARMGQQTLLLTHNIDTLGQM
                     SCNPAIGGIGKGHLVKEVDALGGLMAKAIDQAGIQFRILNASKGPAVRATRAQADRVLY
                     RQAVRTALENQPNLMIFQQAVEDLIVENDRVVGAVTQMGLKFRAKAVVLTVGT"
     terminator      575..621
                     /label=T(L3S3P43)
     protein_bind    complement(657..704)
                     /label=FRT
                     /bound_moiety="FLP recombinase from the Saccharomyces 
                     cerevisiae 2u plasmid"
                     /note="FLP-mediated recombination occurs in the 8-bp core 
                     sequence TCTAGAAA (Turan and Bode, 2011)."
     CDS             complement(740..1378)
                     /codon_start=1
                     /label=cat
                     /translation="MEKKITGYTTVDISQWHRKEHFEAFQSVAQCTYNQTVQLDITAFL
                     KTVKKNKHKFYPAFIHILARLMNAHPELRMAMKDGELVIWDSVHPCYTVFHEQTETFSS
                     LWSEYHDDFRQFLHIYSQDVACYGENLAYFPKGFIENMFFVSANPWVSFTSFDLNVANM
                     DNFFAPVFTMGKYYTQGDKVLMPLAIQVHHAVCDGFHVGRCLMNTTVLR"
     promoter        complement(1379..1481)
                     /label=cat promoter
                     /note="promoter of the E. coli cat gene encoding 
                     chloramphenicol acetyltransferase"
     protein_bind    complement(1587..1634)
                     /label=FRT
                     /bound_moiety="FLP recombinase from the Saccharomyces 
                     cerevisiae 2u plasmid"
                     /note="FLP-mediated recombination occurs in the 8-bp core 
                     sequence TCTAGAAA (Turan and Bode, 2011)."
     promoter        1683..1711
                     /label=tac promoter
                     /note="strong E. coli promoter; hybrid between the trp and 
                     lac UV5 promoters"
     misc_recomb     1719..1764
                     /label=phi-C31_attP(TT)
     terminator      1934..1980
                     /label=T(L3S3P25)
     terminator      1981..2035
                     /label=T(L3S2P24)
     rep_origin      2076..2353
                     /label=oriC_reversed
                     /note="oriC; origin of chromosomal DNA replication, 
                     bidirectional; oriC; b4489; ECK3735; JWS0001"
                     /db_xref="ASAP:ABE-0012233"
     misc_recomb     2521..2566
                     /label=phi-C31_attB(TT)
                     /note="phi-C31 integrase site"
     CDS             2610..3332
                     /codon_start=1
                     /product="GFP"
                     /label=GFPmut2
                     /translation="MKGSKGEELFTGVVPILVELDGDVNGHKFSVSGEGEGDATYGKLT
                     LKFICTTGKLPVPWPTLVTTFAYGLQCFARYPDHMKQHDFFKSAMPEGYVQERTIFFKD
                     DGNYKTRAEVKFEGDTLVNRIELKGIDFKEDGNILGHKLEYNYNSHKVYIMADKQKDGI
                     KVNFKIRHNIEDGSVQLADHYQRNTPIGDGPVLLPDNHYLSTQSALSKDPNEKRDHMVL
                     LEFVTAAGITHGMDELYK"
     terminator      3333..3372
                     /label=Term_bi (BBa_B1007)
                     /note="E coli bidirectional terminator"
     CDS             complement(3392..3835)
                     /codon_start=1
                     /transl_table=11
                     /gene="mioC"
                     /gene_synonym="ECK3736;JW3720;yieB"
                     /locus_tag="b3742"
                     /product="FMN-binding protein MioC"
                     /function="factor; DNA - replication, repair, 
                     restriction/modification"
                     /label=mioC
                     /note="initiation of chromosome replication; GO_process: 
                     GO:0006261 - DNA-dependent DNA replication"
                     /db_xref="GI:1790181"
                     /db_xref="ASAP:ABE-0012235"
                     /db_xref="UniProtKB/Swiss-Prot:P03817"
                     /db_xref="EcoGene:EG11199"
                     /protein_id="AAC76765.1"
                     /translation="MADITLISGSTLGGAEYVAEHLAEKLEEAGFTTETLHGPLLEDLP
                     ASGIWLVISSTHGAGDIPDNLSPFYEALQEQKPDLSAVRFGAIGIGSREYDTFCGAIDK
                     LEAELKNSGAKQTGETLKINILDHDIPEDPAEEWLGSWVNLLK"
ORIGIN
        1 aacgtcccaa cggtgagcac gacggctttg gcacggaact tcagtcccat ttgggtaaca
       61 gcaccgacca cgcgatcgtt ttcgacaata agatcttcaa ccgcctgctg gaagatcatc
      121 aggttcggtt ggttctccag cgccgtacgt accgcctgac ggtagagcac acgatccgcc
      181 tgagctcggg tagcgcgaac cgccggtcct ttgcttgcgt ttagtatcct aaactggata
      241 cccgcctgat cgatcgcttt cgccatcaga ccgccgagtg catccacttc ttttaccaga
      301 tgtcccttcc caataccgcc gatcgccggg ttgcagctca tctgccccag agtgtcgata
      361 ttgtgtgtca aaagcagagt ctgttgaccc atacgcgccg cggccatcgc ggcctcggtg
      421 cctgcatgac ccccgccaat gatgatgacg tcaaaaggat ccggataaaa catggtgatt
      481 gcctcgcata acgcggtatg aaaatggatt gaagcccggg ccgtggattc tactcaactt
      541 tgtcggcttg agaaagtagg gaactgccag gcatgggaga ccagaaaaga aaaaacaccc
      601 gttagggtgt ttttagttag aacgtcttga gcgattgtgt aggctggagc tgcttcgaag
      661 ttcctatact ttctagagaa taggaacttc ggaataggaa cttcatttaa atggcgcgcc
      721 ttacgccccg ccctgccact catcgcagta ctgttgtatt cattaagcat ctgccgacat
      781 ggaagccatc acaaacggca tgatgaacct gaatcgccag cggcatcagc accttgtcgc
      841 cttgcgtata atatttgccc atggtgaaaa cgggggcgaa gaagttgtcc atattggcca
      901 cgtttaaatc aaaactggtg aaactcaccc agggattggc tgagacgaaa aacatattct
      961 caataaaccc tttagggaaa taggccaggt tttcaccgta acacgccaca tcttgcgaat
     1021 atatgtgtag aaactgccgg aaatcgtcgt ggtattcact ccagagcgat gaaaacgttt
     1081 cagtttgctc atggaaaacg gtgtaacaag ggtgaacact atcccatatc accagctcac
     1141 cgtctttcat tgccatacgt aattccggat gagcattcat caggcgggca agaatgtgaa
     1201 taaaggccgg ataaaacttg tgcttatttt tctttacggt ctttaaaaag gccgtaatat
     1261 ccagctgaac ggtctggtta taggtacatt gagcaactga ctgaaatgcc tcaaaatgtt
     1321 ctttacgatg ccattgggat atatcaacgg tggtatatcc agtgattttt ttctccattt
     1381 tagcttcctt agctcctgaa aatctcgaca actcaaaaaa tacgcccggt agtgatctta
     1441 tttcattatg gtgaaagttg gaacctctta cgtgccgatc aacgtctcat tttcgccaaa
     1501 agttggccca gggcttcccg gtatcaacag ggacaccagg atttatttat tctgcgaagt
     1561 gatcttccgt cacaggtagg cgcgccgaag ttcctatact ttctagagaa taggaacttc
     1621 ggaataggaa ctaaggagga tattcatatg ccgtcaattg tctgattcgt taccaaaaag
     1681 gcttgacaat taatcatcgg ctcgtataat gtgtggaaag tgccccaact ggggtaacct
     1741 ttgagttctc tcagttgggg gcgtttaata aactatggaa gtatgtacag tcttgcaatg
     1801 ttgagtgaac aaacttccat aataaaattg cgagttttta tttcgtttat ttcaattaag
     1861 gtaactaaaa aactccttta cgtcgtggtt tgtctggtca accaccgcgg tctcagtggt
     1921 gtacggtaca aacccaatta ttgaagcggc taacgccgct ttttttgttt ctggtctccc
     1981 ctcggtacca aattccagaa aagacacccg aaagggtgtt ttttcgtttt ggtccgctat
     2041 agcgctcgaa gggatcgcta agcgctagag cttaatactg tggataactc tgtcaggaag
     2101 cttggatcaa ccggtagtta tccaaagaac aactgttgtt cagtttttga gttgtgtata
     2161 acccctcatt ctgatcccag cttatacggt ccaggatcac cgatcattca cagttaatga
     2221 tcctttccag gttgttgatc ttaaaagccg gatccttgtt atccacaggg cagtgcgatc
     2281 ctaataagag atcacaatag aacagatctc taaataaata gatcttcttt ttaataccca
     2341 ggatcccagg tctcggccgg cttgtcgacg acggcggtct ccgtcgtcag gatcatccgg
     2401 gcatgccaac acaattaaca tctcaatcaa ggtaaatgct ttttgctttt tttgccaatc
     2461 atcagataac tatggcggca cgtgcattaa ccacggttgt atcccgtcta aagtactcgt
     2521 gtgcgggtgc cagggcgtgc ccttgggctc cccgggcgcg tactcccact gctctttaac
     2581 aatttatcag atccaatagg aggaacaata tgaaaggatc caaaggtgaa gaattattca
     2641 ctggagttgt cccaattctt gttgaattag atggtgatgt taatgggcac aaattttctg
     2701 tcagtggaga gggtgaaggt gatgcaacat acggaaaact tacccttaaa tttatttgca
     2761 ctactggaaa actacctgtt ccatggccaa cacttgtcac tactttcgcg tatggtcttc
     2821 aatgctttgc gagataccca gatcatatga aacagcatga ctttttcaag agtgccatgc
     2881 ccgaaggtta tgtacaggaa agaactatat ttttcaaaga tgacgggaac tacaagacac
     2941 gtgctgaagt caagtttgaa ggtgataccc ttgttaatag aatcgagtta aaaggtattg
     3001 attttaaaga agatggaaac attcttggac acaaattgga atacaactat aactcacaca
     3061 aagtatacat catggcagac aaacaaaagg atggaatcaa agttaacttc aaaattagac
     3121 acaacattga agatggaagc gttcaactag cagaccatta tcaacgaaat actccaattg
     3181 gcgatggccc tgtcctttta ccagacaacc attacctgtc cacacaatct gccctttcga
     3241 aagatcccaa cgaaaagaga gaccacatgg tccttcttga gtttgtaaca gctgctggga
     3301 ttacacatgg tatggatgaa ttgtacaaat aacgcaaaaa accccgcccc tgacagggcg
     3361 gggttttttc gcgatcgcac gatctgtata cttatttgag taaattaacc cacgatccca
     3421 gccattcttc tgccggatct tccggaatgt cgtgatcaag aatgttgatc ttcagtgttt
     3481 cgcctgtctg ttttgcaccg gaatttttga gttctgcctc gagtttatcg atagccccac
     3541 aaaaggtgtc atattcacga ctgccaatac cgattgcgcc aaagcggact gcagaaagat
     3601 cgggcttctg ttcctgcaat gcttcataga aaggagaaag gttgtccgga atatctccgg
     3661 caccgtgggt ggagctgata accagccaga tccctgaggc aggtaaatct tctaacagcg
     3721 gaccgtgcag cgtttcggtg gtaaaacccg cctcttccag cttttcagcc aggtgttctg
     3781 ctacatattc ggcaccgccg agggtgctgc cgctgataag agtgatatct gccat
//
